Addgene plasmid #112669: pZ P (cHS4)X4 TetON-3XFLAG-tdT CAGG-m2rtTA v2
Purpose: Donor vector for FLPe recombinase-mediated cassette exchange in master cell lines created with plasmid #112666. This vector allows inducible expression and contains cHS4 insulators.
Depositing lab: Catherine Verfaillie. Depositing organization: Katholieke Universiteit Leuven. Publication: Efficient Recombinase-Mediated Cassette Exchange in hPSCs to Study the Hepatocyte Lineage Reveals AAVS1 Locus-Mediated Transgene Inhibition. Ordovas L, Boon R, Pistoni M, Chen Y, Wolfs E, Guo W, Sambathkumar R, Bobis-Wozowicz S, Helsen N, Vanhove J, Berckmans P, Cai Q, Vanuytsel K, Eggermont K, Vanslembrouck V, Schmidt BZ, Raitano S, Van Den Bosch L, Nahmias Y, Cathomen T, Struys T, Verfaillie CM. Stem Cell Reports. 2015 Nov 10;5(5):918-931. doi: 10.1016/j.stemcr.2015.09.004. Epub 2015 Oct 8. PubMed 26455413.
Backbone
  Vector backbone: pZ P CAGGS tdTPH (AddGene plasmid 112668)
  Backbone size w/o insert (bp): 8900
  Total vector size (bp): 10275
  Vector type: Mammalian Expression, AAV ; Donor plasmid for recombinase-mediated cassette exchange
  Selectable markers: Puromycin
Growth in bacteria
  Bacterial resistance: Ampicillin, 100 μg/mL
  Growth temperature: 37°C
  Growth strain: DH5alpha
  Copy number: High Copy
Gene/Insert
  Gene/Insert name: tdT (alt name: tandem dimer Tomato)
  Insert size (bp): 1428
Terms and licenses: Academic/Nonprofit Terms; Industry Terms: Not Available to Industry
How to cite: pZ P (cHS4)X4 TetON-3XFLAG-tdT CAGG-m2rtTA v2 was a gift from Catherine Verfaillie (Addgene plasmid # 112669 ; http://n2t.net/addgene:112669 ; RRID:Addgene_112669)
