[The description below was written by a language model from this plasmid's Addgene catalogue record and pLannotate feature annotations shown in this document.]
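Description:
pZ P (cHS4)X4 TetON-3XFLAG-tdT CAGG-m2rtTA v2 is a mammalian donor plasmid for FLPe recombinase-mediated cassette exchange (RMCE) into master cell lines that were pre-engineered with a companion plasmid from the same series. The associated work concerns human pluripotent stem cells and the AAVS1 locus. It is built on a high-copy pUC-type backbone with an ampicillin resistance gene, an f1 origin, and lacZα/lac promoter remnants flanked by T7 and T3 promoters. The catalogue lists a total size of about 10.3 kb. Both full sequence records are about 13.2 to 13.3 kb and carry the same annotated features, so the catalogue figure appears to understate the size.

The payload sits between left and right homology arms from AAVS1 (intron 1 of human PPP1R12C). Next to the left arm, a splice acceptor precedes a promoterless puromycin N-acetyltransferase gene with a bGH polyadenylation signal. This gene-trap arrangement makes puromycin resistance depend on correct placement downstream of an active promoter. Two divergent expression units follow. A tight TRE promoter drives tdTomato fused to an N-terminal 3xFLAG tag and ends in an HSV TK poly(A). A CAGGS promoter (CMV enhancer, chicken β-actin promoter and chimeric intron) constitutively expresses the reverse tetracycline transactivator, annotated as rtTA-Advanced, with a bGH poly(A). Reporter expression is therefore switched on by doxycycline.

Only one minimal FRT site is annotated, beside the right arm. A second, heterospecific site would be expected for exchange but was not detected. The cHS4 insulators named in the title are also not annotated. They may lie in the unannotated stretches flanking the expression units, where they would shield the transgenes from locus-mediated silencing.
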