Features (pLannotate 1.2.2; 27 found; start..end, strand, type, name):
     30..458     -  rep_origin     f1 ori (sequence partly withheld): f1 bacteriophage origin of replication; arrow indicates direction of (+) strand synthesis
    463..618     -  CDS            lacZα (fragment): LacZα fragment of β-galactosidase; lacZ fragment
    626..644     +  promoter       T7 promoter: promoter for bacteriophage T7 RNA polymerase
    659..1462    +  misc_feature   HA-L: left homology arm from the adeno-associated virus integration site (AAVS1) within intron 1 of the human PPP1R12C gene
   1506..1531    +  misc_feature   SA: splice acceptor site
   1615..2214    +  CDS            PuroR: puromycin N-acetyltransferase; pac from Streptomyces alboniger; confers resistance to puromycin
   2264..2329    +  CDS            dmpM (fragment): DMPM_STRAD - Protein inferred from homology: Swiss-Prot protein existence level 3. From Streptomyces alboniger.
   2368..2479    +  polyA_signal   bGH poly(A) signal: bovine growth hormone polyadenylation signal
   4083..4130    -  polyA_signal   HSV TK poly(A) signal: herpes simplex virus thymidine kinase polyadenylation signal (Cole and Stacy, 1985)
   4197..5624    -  CDS            tdTomato: tdTomato is a basic (constitutively fluorescent) orange fluorescent protein published in 2004, derived from Discosoma sp.. It is reported to be a somewhat slowly-maturing tandem dimer with low acid sensitivity.
   5652..5714    -  CDS            3xFLAG: three tandem FLAG® epitope tags, followed by an enterokinase cleavage site
   5729..6007    -  promoter       tight TRE promoter (fragment): Tet-responsive promoter PTight, consisting of seven tet operator sequences followed by the minimal CMV promoter
   6138..6441    +  enhancer       CMV enhancer: human cytomegalovirus immediate early enhancer
   6446..6723    +  promoter       chicken β-actin promoter: No description available
   6724..7740    +  intron         chimeric intron: chimera between introns from chicken β-actin and rabbit β-globin
   7823..8569    +  CDS            rtTA-Advanced: improved tetracycline-controlled transactivator In the Tet-On® system, rtTA-Advanced binds to the Tet-responsive element and stimulates transcription only in the presence of tetracycline or doxycycline.
   8583..8807    +  polyA_signal   bGH poly(A) signal: bovine growth hormone polyadenylation signal
  10168..10201   +  protein_bind   FRT (minimal): supports FLP-mediated excision but not integration (Turan and Bode, 2011) FLP recombinase from the Saccharomyces cerevisiae 2μ plasmid
  10211..11047   +  misc_feature   HA-R: right homology arm from the adeno-associated virus integration site (AAVS1) within intron 1 of the human PPP1R12C gene
  11077..11095   -  promoter       T3 promoter: promoter for bacteriophage T3 RNA polymerase
  11138..11160   -  protein_bind   lac operator (fragment): The lac repressor binds to the lac operator to inhibit transcription in E. coli. This inhibition can be relieved by adding lactose or isopropyl-β-D-thiogalactopyranoside (IPTG). lac repressor encoded by lacI
  11164..11194   -  promoter       lac promoter: promoter for the E. coli lac operon
  11209..11230   -  protein_bind   CAP binding site: CAP binding activates transcription in the presence of cAMP. E. coli catabolite activator protein
  11243..11335   -  CDS            lacI (fragment): lac repressor; lacI; The lac repressor binds to the lac operator to inhibit transcription in E. coli. This inhibition can be relieved by adding lactose or isopropyl-β-D-thiogalactopyranoside (IPTG).
  11518..12106   -  rep_origin     ori: high-copy-number ColE1/pMB1/pBR322/pUC origin of replication
  12277..13137   -  CDS            AmpR: β-lactamase; bla; confers resistance to ampicillin, carbenicillin, and related antibiotics
  13138..13242   -  promoter       AmpR promoter: bla
>Addgene plasmid #112669 | pZ P (cHS4)X4 TetON-3XFLAG-tdT CAGG-m2rtTA v2 | depositor full sequence | sequence record 217842 | pZ P (cHS4)X4 TetON-3XFLAG-tdT CAGG-m2rtTA v2 sequence 13265 bps
CTAAATTGTAAGCGTTAATATTTTGTTAAAATTCGCGTTAAATTTTTGTTAAATCAGCTCATTTTTTAAC
CAATAGGCCGAAATCGGCAAAATCCCTTATAAATCAAAAGAATAGACCGAGATAGGGT
[37 nt withheld, positions 129-165]
AAAGAACGTGGACTCCAACGTCAAAGG
[49 nt withheld, positions 193-241]
T
[91 nt withheld, positions 243-333]
G
[124 nt withheld, positions 335-458]
CCCATTCGCCATTCAGGCTGCGCAACTGTTGGGAAGGGCGATCGGTGCGGGCCTCTTCGCTATTACGCCA
GCTGGCGAAAGGGGGATGTGCTGCAAGGCGATTAAGTTGGGTAACGCCAGGGTTTTCCCAGTCACGACGT
TGTAAAACGACGGCCAGTGAGCGCGCGTAATACGACTCACTATAGGGCGAATTGGGTACCTGCTTTCTCT
GACCAGCATTCTCTCCCCTGGGCCTGTGCCGCTTTCTGTCTGCAGCTTGTGGCCTGGGTCACCTCTACGG
CTGGCCCAGATCCTTCCCTGCCGCCTCCTTCAGGTTCCGTCTTCCTCCACTCCCTCTTCCCCTTGCTCTC
TGCTGTGTTGCTGCCCAAGGATGCTCTTTCCGGAGCACTTCCTTCTCGGCGCTGCACCACGTGATGTCCT
CTGAGCGGATCCTCCCCGTGTCTGGGTCCTCTCCGGGCATCTCTCCTCCCTCACCCAACCCCATGCCGTC
TTCACTCGCTGGGTTCCCTTTTCCTTCTCCTTCTGGGGCCTGTGCCATCTCTCGTTTCTTAGGATGGCCT
TCTCCGACGGATGTCTCCCTTGCGTCCCGCCTCCCCTTCTTGTAGGCCTGCATCATCACCGTTTTTCTGG
ACAACCCCAAAGTACCCCGTCTCCCTGGCTTTAGCCACCTCTCCATCCTCTTGCTTTCTTTGCCTGGACA
CCCCGTTCTCCTGTGGATTCGGGTCACCTCTCACTCCTTTCATTTGGGCAGCTCCCCTACCCCCCTTACC
TCTCTAGTCTGTGCTAGCTCTTCCAGCCCCCTGTCATGGCATCTTCCAGGGGTCCGAGAGCTCAGCTAGT
CTTCTTCCTCCAACCCGGGCCCCTATGTCCACTTCAGGACAGCATGTTTGCTGCCTCCAGGGATCCTGTG
TCCCCGAGCTGGGACCACCTTATATTCCCAGGGCCGGTTAATGTGGCTCTGGTTCTGGGTACTTTTATCT
GTCCCCTCCACCCCACAGTGGGGCAAGCTTGAAGTTCCTATTCTTCAAATAGTATAGGAACTTCGGCCTG
ACCTCTTCTCTTCCTCCCACAGGGCCTCAGATCTGGCAGCGGAGAGGGCAGAGGAAGTCTTCTAACATGC
GGTGACGTGGAGGAGAATCCCGGCCCTAGGCTCGAAATGACCGAGTACAAGCCCACGGTGCGCCTCGCCA
CCCGCGACGACGTCCCCCGGGCCGTACGCACCCTCGCCGCCGCGTTCGCCGACTACCCCGCCACGCGCCA
CACCGTCGACCCGGACCGCCACATCGAGCGGGTCACCGAGCTGCAAGAACTCTTCCTCACGCGCGTCGGG
CTCGACATCGGCAAGGTGTGGGTCGCGGACGACGGCGCCGCGGTGGCGGTCTGGACCACGCCGGAGAGCG
TCGAAGCGGGGGCGGTGTTCGCCGAGATCGGCCCGCGCATGGCCGAGTTGAGCGGTTCCCGGCTGGCCGC
GCAGCAACAGATGGAAGGCCTCCTGGCGCCGCACCGGCCCAAGGAGCCCGCGTGGTTCCTGGCCACCGTC
GGCGTCTCGCCCGACCACCAGGGCAAGGGTCTGGGCAGCGCCGTCGTGCTCCCCGGAGTGGAGGCGGCCG
AGCGCGCCGGGGTGCCCGCCTTCCTGGAGACCTCCGCGCCCCGCAACCTCCCCTTCTACGAGCGGCTCGG
CTTCACCGTCACCGCCGACGTCGAGGTGCCCGAAGGACCGCGCACCTGGTGCATGACCCGCAAGCCCGGT
GCCTGACGCCCGCCCCACGACCCGCAGCGCCCGACCGAAAGGAGCGCACGACCCCATGGCTCCGACCGAA
GCCACCCGGGGCGGCCCCGCCGACCCCGCACCCGCCCCCGAGGCCCACCGACTCTAGAGGGCCCGTTTAA
ACCCGCTGATCAGCCTCGACTGTGCCTTCTAGTTGCCAGCCATCTGTTGTTTGCCCCTCCCCCGTGCCTT
CCTTGACCCTGGAAGGTGCCACTCCCACTGTCCTTTCCTAATAAAATGAGGAAATTGCATCGCATTGTCT
GAGTAGGTGTCATTCTATTCTGGGGGGTGGGGTGGGGCAGGACAGCAAGGGGGAGGATTGGGAAGACAAT
AGCACTCGACACTAGTAAGCGTATCGATACGGGGACAGCCCCCCCCCAAAGCCCCCAGGGATGTAATTAC
GTCCCTCCCCCGCTAGGGGGCAGCAGCGAGCCGCCCGGGGCTCCGCTCCGGTCCGGCGCTCCCCCCGCAT
CCCCGAGCCGGCAGCGTGCGGGGACAGCCCGGGCACGGGGAAGGTGGCACGGGATCGCTTTCCTCTGAAC
GCTTCTCGCTGCTCTTTGAGCCTGCAGACACCTGGGGGGATACGGGGAAAAAGCTTTAGGCTTGTGTCTG
AGCCTGCATGTTTGATGGTGTCTGGATGCAAGCAGAAGGGGTGGAAGAGCTTGCCTGGAGAGATACAGCT
GGGTCAGTAGGACTGGGACAGGCAGCTGGAGAATTGCCATGTAGATGTTCATACAATCGTCAAATCATGA
AGGCTGGAAAAGCCCTCCAAGATCCCCAAGACCAACCCCAACCCACCCACCGTGCCCACTGGCCATGTCC
CTCAGTGCCACATCCCCACAGTTCTTCATCACCTCCAGGGACGGTGACCCCCCCACCTCCGTGGGCAGCT
GTGCCACTGCAGCACCGCTCTTTGGAGAAGGTAAATCTTGCTAAATCCAGCCCGACCCTCCCCTGGCACA
ACGTAAGGCCATTATCTCTCATCCAACTCCAGGACGGAGTCAGTGAGATGCATACGGGGACAGCCCCCCC
CCAAAGCCCCCAGGGATGTAATTACGTCCCTCCCCCGCTAGGGGGCAGCAGCGAGCCGCCCGGGGCTCCG
CTCCGGTCCGGCGCTCCCCCCGCATCCCCGAGCCGGCAGCGTGCGGGGACAGCCCGGGCACGGGGAAGGT
GGCACGGGATCGCTTTCCTCTGAACGCTTCTCGCTGCTCTTTGAGCCTGCAGACACCTGGGGGGATACGG
GGAAAAAGCTTTAGGCTTGTGTCTGAGCCTGCATGTTTGATGGTGTCTGGATGCAAGCAGAAGGGGTGGA
AGAGCTTGCCTGGAGAGATACAGCTGGGTCAGTAGGACTGGGACAGGCAGCTGGAGAATTGCCATGTAGA
TGTTCATACAATCGTCAAATCATGAAGGCTGGAAAAGCCCTCCAAGATCCCCAAGACCAACCCCAACCCA
CCCACCGTGCCCACTGGCCATGTCCCTCAGTGCCACATCCCCACAGTTCTTCATCACCTCCAGGGACGGT
GACCCCCCCACCTCCGTGGGCAGCTGTGCCACTGCAGCACCGCTCTTTGGAGAAGGTAAATCTTGCTAAA
TCCAGCCCGACCCTCCCCTGGCACAACGTAAGGCCATTATCTCTCATCCAACTCCAGGACGGAGTCAGTG
AGATCGATCAAATGCGCTTCGATCTCGAGCTATGGCAGGGCCTGCCGCCCCGACGTTGGCTGCGAGCCCT
GGGCCTTCACCCGAACTTGGGGGGTGGGGTGGGGAAAAGGAAGAAACGCGGGCGTATTGGCCCCAATGGG
GTCTCGGTGGGGTATCGACAGAGTGCCAGCCCTGGGACCGAACCCCGCGTTTATGAACAAACGACCCAAC
ACCGTGCGTTTTATTCTGTCTTTTTATTGCCGTCATAGCGCGGGTTCCTTCCGGTATTGTCTCCTTCCGT
GTTTCAGTTAGCCTCCCCCACGCGTTTACTTGTACAGCTCGTCCATGCCGTACAGGAACAGGTGGTGGCG
GCCCTCGGAGCGCTCGTACTGTTCCACGATGGTGTAGTCCTCGTTGTGGGAGGTGATGTCCAGCTTGGTG
TCCACGTAGTAGTAGCCGGGCAGTTGCACGGGCTTCTTGGCCATGTAGATGGTCTTGAACTCCACCAGGT
AGTGGCCGCCGTCCTTCAGCTTCAGGGCCTGGTGGATCTCGCCCTTCAGCACGCCGTCGCGGGGGTACAG
GCGCTCGGTGGAGGCCTCCCAGCCCATGGTCTTCTTCTGCATTACGGGGCCGTCGGGGGGGAAGTTGGTG
CCGCGCATCTTCACCTTGTAGATCAGCGTGCCGTCCTGCAGGGAGGAGTCCTGGGTCACGGTCACCAGAC
CGCCGTCCTCGAAGTTCATCACGCGCTCCCACTTGAAGCCCTCGGGGAAGGACAGCTTCTTGTAATCGGG
GATGTCGGCGGGGTGCTTCACGTACGCCTTGGAGCCGTACATGAACTGGGGGGACAGGATGTCCCAGGCG
AAGGGCAGGGGGCCGCCCTTGGTCACCTTCAGCTTGGCGGTCTGGGTGCCCTCGTAGGGGCGGCCCTCGC
CCTCGCCCTCGATCTCGAACTCGTGGCCGTTCATGGAGCCCTCCATGCGCACCTTGAAGCGCATGAACTC
TTTGATGACGGCCATGTTGTTGTCCTCGGAGGAGGCGGTGCCGGAGCTGCCGCTGCCGGTGCTGCCGGTG
CCATGCCCCAGGAACAGGTGGTGGCGGCCCTCGGAGCGCTCGTACTGTTCCACGATGGTGTAGTCCTCGT
TGTGGGAGGTGATGTCCAGCTTGGTGTCCACGTAGTAGTAGCCGGGCAGTTGCACGGGCTTCTTGGCCAT
GTAGATGGTCTTGAACTCCACCAGGTAGTGGCCGCCGTCCTTCAGCTTCAGGGCCTGGTGGATCTCGCCC
TTCAGCACGCCGTCGCGGGGGTACAGGCGCTCGGTGGAGGCCTCCCAGCCCATGGTCTTCTTCTGCATTA
CGGGGCCGTCGGGGGGGAAGTTGGTGCCGCGCATCTTCACCTTGTAGATCAGCGTGCCGTCCTGCAGGGA
GGAGTCCTGGGTCACGGTCACCAGACCGCCGTCCTCGAAGTTCATCACGCGCTCCCACTTGAAGCCCTCG
GGGAAGGACAGCTTCTTGTAATCGGGGATGTCGGCGGGGTGCTTCACGTACGCCTTGGAGCCGTACATGA
ACTGGGGGGACAGGATGTCCCAGGCGAAGGGCAGGGGGCCGCCCTTGGTCACCTTCAGCTTGGCGGTCTG
GGTGCCCTCGTAGGGGCGGCCCTCGCCCTCGCCCTCGATCTCGAACTCGTGGCCGTTCATGGAGCCCTCC
ATGCGCACCTTGAAGCGCATGAACTCTTTGATGACCTCCTCGCCCTTGCTCACCATGGTGGCATATGGAT
ATCTCCACCGGTCGTCATCGTCATCCTTGTAATCAATATCATGATCTTTATAATCACCGTCATGGTCTTT
GTAGTCCATGGTGGCCTTAAGCGATCTGACGGTTCACTAAACGAGCTCTGCTTATATAGGCCTCCCACCG
TACACGCCTACCTCGACATACGTTCTCTATCACTGATAGGGAGTAAACTCGACATACGTTCTCTATCACT
GATAGGGATAAACTCGACATACGTTCTCTATCACTGATAGGGAGTAAACTCGACATACGTTCTCTATCAC
TGATAGGGAGTAAACTCGACATACGTTCTCTATCACTGATAGGGAGTAAACTCGACATCGTTCTCTATCA
CTGATAGGGAGTAAACTCGTCTAGAACCTCGGACCTTCGAAAAAGTTTCGAGTGTACAGCATCATCGTCG
ACATTGATTATTGACTAGCTAGTTATTAATAGTAATCAATTACGGGGTCATTAGTTCATAGCCCATATAT
GGAGTTCCGCGTTACATAACTTACGGTAAATGGCCCGCCTGGCTGACCGCCCAACGACCCCCGCCCATTG
ACGTCAATAATGACGTATGTTCCCATAGTAACGCCAATAGGGACTTTCCATTGACGTCAATGGGTGGAGT
ATTTACGGTAAACTGCCCACTTGGCAGTACATCAAGTGTATCATATGCCAAGTACGCCCCCTATTGACGT
CAATGACGGTAAATGGCCCGCCTGGCATTATGCCCAGTACATGACCTTATGGGACTTTCCTACTTGGCAG
TACATCTACGTATTAGTCATCGCTATTACCATGATGGTCGAGGTGAGCCCCACGTTCTGCTTCACTCTCC
CCATCTCCCCCCCCTCCCCACCCCCAATTTTGTATTTATTTATTTTTTAATTATTTTGTGCAGCGATGGG
GGCGGGGGGGGGGGGGGGGCGCGCGCCAGGCGGGGCGGGGCGGGGCGAGGGGCGGGGCGGGGCGAGGCGG
AGAGGTGCGGCGGCAGCCAATCAGAGCGGCGCGCTCCGAAAGTTTCCTTTTATGGCGAGGCGGCGGCGGC
GGCGGCCCTATAAAAAGCGAAGCGCGCGGCGGGCGGGAGTCGCTGCGCGCTGCCTTCGCCCCGTGCCCCG
CTCCGCCGCCGCCTCGCGCCGCCCGCCCCGGCTCTGACTGACCGCGTTACTCCCACAGGTGAGCGGGCGG
GACGGCCCTTCTCCTCCGGGCTGTAATTAGCGCTTGGTTTAATGACGGCTTGTTTCTTTTCTGTGGCTGC
GTGAAAGCCTTGAGGGGCTCCGGGAGGGCCCTTTGTGCGGGGGGAGCGGCTCGGGGGGTGCGTGCGTGTG
TGTGTGCGTGGGGAGCGCCGCGTGCGGCTCCGCGCTGCCCGGCGGCTGTGAGCGCTGCGGGCGCGGCGCG
GGGCTTTGTGCGCTCCGCAGTGTGCGCGAGGGGAGCGCGGCCGGGGGCGGTGCCCCGCGGTGCGGGGGGG
GCTGCGAGGGGAACAAAGGCTGCGTGCGGGGTGTGTGCGTGGGGGGGTGAGCAGGGGGTGTGGGCGCGTC
GGTCGGGCTGCAACCCCCCCTGCACCCCCCTCCCCGAGTTGCTGAGCACGGCCCGGCTTCGGGTGCGGGG
CTCCGTACGGGGCGTGGCGCGGGGCTCGCCGTGCCGGGCGGGGGGTGGCGGCAGGTGGGGGTGCCGGGCG
GGGCGGGGCCGCCTCGGGCCGGGGAGGGCTCGGGGGAGGGGCGCGGCGGCCCCCGGAGCGCCGGCGGCTG
TCGAGGCGCGGCGAGCCGCAGCCATTGCCTTTTATGGTAATCGTGCGAGAGGGCGCAGGGACTTCCTTTG
TCCCAAATCTGTGCGGAGCCGAAATCTGGGAGGCGCCGCCGCACCCCCTCTAGCGGGCGCGGGGCGAAGC
GGTGCGGCGCCGGCAGGAAGGAAATGGGCGGGGAGGGCCTTCGTGCGTCGCCGCGCCGCCGTCCCCTTCT
CCCTCTCCAGCCTCGGGGCTGTCCGCGGGGGGACGGCTGCCTTCGGGGGGGACGGGGCAGGGCGGGGTTC
GGCTTCTGGCGTGTGACCGGCGGCTCTAGAGCCTCTGCTAACCATGTTCATGCCTTCTTCTTTTTCCTAC
AGCTCCTGGGCAACGTGCTGGTTATTGTGCTGTCTCATCATTTTGGCAAAGAATTCATTTAAATATGCAT
ACGTATACCAATTGATGTCTAGACTGGACAAGAGCAAAGTCATAAACGGCGCTCTGGAATTACTCAATGG
AGTCGGTATCGAAGGCCTGACGACAAGGAAACTCGCTCAAAAGCTGGGAGTTGAGCAGCCTACCCTGTAC
TGGCACGTGAAGAACAAGCGGGCCCTGCTCGATGCCCTGCCAATCGAGATGCTGGACAGGCATCATACCC
ACTTCTGCCCCCTGGAAGGCGAGTCATGGCAAGACTTTCTGCGGAACAACGCCAAGTCATTCCGCTGTGC
TCTCCTCTCACATCGCGACGGGGCTAAAGTGCATCTCGGCACCCGCCCAACAGAGAAACAGTACGAAACC
CTGGAAAATCAGCTCGCGTTCCTGTGTCAGCAAGGCTTCTCCCTGGAGAACGCACTGTACGCTCTGTCCG
CCGTGGGCCACTTTACACTGGGCTGCGTATTGGAGGAACAGGAGCATCAAGTAGCAAAAGAGGAAAGAGA
GACACCTACCACCGATTCTATGCCCCCACTTCTGAGACAAGCAATTGAGCTGTTCGACCGGCAGGGAGCC
GAACCTGCCTTCCTTTTCGGCCTGGAACTAATCATATGTGGCCTGGAGAAACAGCTAAAGTGCGAAAGCG
GCGGGCCGGCCGACGCCCTTGACGATTTTGACTTAGACATGCTCCCAGCCGATGCCCTTGACGACTTTGA
CCTTGATATGCTGCCTGCTGACGCTCTTGACGATTTTGACCTTGACATGCTCCCCGGGTAAACTAGTGCC
TCGACTGTGCCTTCTAGTTGCCAGCCATCTGTTGTTTGCCCCTCCCCCGTGCCTTCCTTGACCCTGGAAG
GTGCCACTCCCACTGTCCTTTCCTAATAAAATGAGGAAATTGCATCGCATTGTCTGAGTAGGTGTCATTC
TATTCTGGGGGGTGGGGTGGGGCAGGACAGCAAGGGGGAGGATTGGGAAGACAATAGCAGGCATGCTGGG
GATGCGGTGGGCTCTATGGTTCGAACTAGTGTCGAGGCGCATTTGATCGATCTCACTGACTCCGTCCTGG
AGTTGGATGAGAGATAATGGCCTTACGTTGTGCCAGGGGAGGGTCGGGCTGGATTTAGCAAGATTTACCT
TCTCCAAAGAGCGGTGCTGCAGTGGCACAGCTGCCCACGGAGGTGGGGGGGTCACCGTCCCTGGAGGTGA
TGAAGAACTGTGGGGATGTGGCACTGAGGGACATGGCCAGTGGGCACGGTGGGTGGGTTGGGGTTGGTCT
TGGGGATCTTGGAGGGCTTTTCCAGCCTTCATGATTTGACGATTGTATGAACATCTACATGGCAATTCTC
CAGCTGCCTGTCCCAGTCCTACTGACCCAGCTGTATCTCTCCAGGCAAGCTCTTCCACCCCTTCTGCTTG
CATCCAGACACCATCAAACATGCAGGCTCAGACACAAGCCTAAAGCTTTTTCCCCGTATCCCCCCAGGTG
TCTGCAGGCTCAAAGAGCAGCGAGAAGCGTTCAGAGGAAAGCGATCCCGTGCCACCTTCCCCGTGCCCGG
GCTGTCCCCGCACGCTGCCGGCTCGGGGATGCGGGGGGAGCGCCGGACCGGAGCGGAGCCCCGGGCGGCT
CGCTGCTGCCCCCTAGCGGGGGAGGGACGTAATTACATCCCTGGGGGCTTTGGGGGGGGGCTGTCCCCGT
ATGCATCTCACTGACTCCGTCCTGGAGTTGGATGAGAGATAATGGCCTTACGTTGTGCCAGGGGAGGGTC
GGGCTGGATTTAGCAAGATTTACCTTCTCCAAAGAGCGGTGCTGCAGTGGCACAGCTGCCCACGGAGGTG
GGGGGGTCACCGTCCCTGGAGGTGATGAAGAACTGTGGGGATGTGGCACTGAGGGACATGGCCAGTGGGC
ACGGTGGGTGGGTTGGGGTTGGTCTTGGGGATCTTGGAGGGCTTTTCCAGCCTTCATGATTTGACGATTG
TATGAACATCTACATGGCAATTCTCCAGCTGCCTGTCCCAGTCCTACTGACCCAGCTGTATCTCTCCAGG
CAAGCTCTTCCACCCCTTCTGCTTGCATCCAGACACCATCAAACATGCAGGCTCAGACACAAGCCTAAAG
CTTTTTCCCCGTATCCCCCCAGGTGTCTGCAGGCTCAAAGAGCAGCGAGAAGCGTTCAGAGGAAAGCGAT
CCCGTGCCACCTTCCCCGTGCCCGGGCTGTCCCCGCACGCTGCCGGCTCGGGGATGCGGGGGGAGCGCCG
GACCGGAGCGGAGCCCCGGGCGGCTCGCTGCTGCCCCCTAGCGGGGGAGGGACGTAATTACATCCCTGGG
GGCTTTGGGGGGGGGCTGTCCCCGTATCGATACGCTTGTCGAGATCGAAGAAGTTCCTATTCTCTAGAAA
GTATAGGAACTTCGCGGCCGCTACTAGGGACAGGATTGGTGACAGAAAAGCCCCATCCTTAGGCCTCCTC
CTTCCTAGTCTCCTGATATTGGGTCTAACCCCCACCTCCTGTTAGGCAGATTCCTTATCTGGTGACACAC
CCCCATTTCCTGGAGCCATCTCTCTCCTTGCCAGAACCTCTAAGGTTTGCTTACGATGGAGCCAGAGAGG
ATCCTGGGAGGGAGAGCTTGGCAGGGGGTGGGAGGGAAGGGGGGGATGCGTGACCTGCCCGGTTCTCAGT
GGCCACCCTGCGCTACCCTCTCCCAGAACCTGAGCTGCTCTGACGCGGCTGTCTGGTGCGTTTCACTGAT
CCTGGTGCTGCAGCTTCCTTACACTTCCCAAGAGGAGAAGCAGTTTGGAAAAACAAAATCAGAATAAGTT
GGTCCTGAGTTCTAACTTTGGCTCTTCACCTTTCTAGTCCCCAATTTATATTGTTCCTCCGTGCGTCAGT
TTTACCTGTGAGATAAGGCCAGTAGCCAGCCCCGTCCTGGCAGGGCTGTGGTGAGGAGGGGGGTGTCCGT
GTGGAAAACTCCCTTTGTGAGAATGGTGCGTCCTAGGTGTTCACCAGGTCGTGGCCGCCTCTACTCCCTT
TCTCTTTCTCCATCCTTCTTTCCTTAAAGAGTCCCCAGTGCTATCTGGGACATATTCCTCCGCCCAGAGC
AGGGTCCCGCTTCCCTAAGGCCCTGCTCTGGGCTTCTGGGTTTGAGTCCTTGGCAAGCCCAGGAGAGGCG
CTCAGGCTTCCCTGTCCCCCTTCCTCGTCCACCATCTCATGCCCCTGGCTCTCCTGCCCCTTCCCTACAG
GGGTTCCTGGCTCTGCTCTCCACCGCGGTGGAGCTCCAGCTTTTGTTCCCTTTAGTGAGGGTTAATTGCG
CGCTTGGCGTAATCATGGTCATAGCTGTTTCCTGTGTGAAATTGTTATCCGCTCACAATTCCACACAACA
TACGAGCCGGAAGCATAAAGTGTAAAGCCTGGGGTGCCTAATGAGTGAGCTAACTCACATTAATTGCGTT
GCGCTCACTGCCCGCTTTCCAGTCGGGAAACCTGTCGTGCCAGCTGCATTAATGAATCGGCCAACGCGCG
GGGAGAGGCGGTTTGCGTATTGGGCGCTCTTCCGCTTCCTCGCTCACTGACTCGCTGCGCTCGGTCGTTC
GGCTGCGGCGAGCGGTATCAGCTCACTCAAAGGCGGTAATACGGTTATCCACAGAATCAGGGGATAACGC
AGGAAAGAACATGTGAGCAAAAGGCCAGCAAAAGGCCAGGAACCGTAAAAAGGCCGCGTTGCTGGCGTTT
TTCCATAGGCTCCGCCCCCCTGACGAGCATCACAAAAATCGACGCTCAAGTCAGAGGTGGCGAAACCCGA
CAGGACTATAAAGATACCAGGCGTTTCCCCCTGGAAGCTCCCTCGTGCGCTCTCCTGTTCCGACCCTGCC
GCTTACCGGATACCTGTCCGCCTTTCTCCCTTCGGGAAGCGTGGCGCTTTCTCATAGCTCACGCTGTAGG
TATCTCAGTTCGGTGTAGGTCGTTCGCTCCAAGCTGGGCTGTGTGCACGAACCCCCCGTTCAGCCCGACC
GCTGCGCCTTATCCGGTAACTATCGTCTTGAGTCCAACCCGGTAAGACACGACTTATCGCCACTGGCAGC
AGCCACTGGTAACAGGATTAGCAGAGCGAGGTATGTAGGCGGTGCTACAGAGTTCTTGAAGTGGTGGCCT
AACTACGGCTACACTAGAAGGACAGTATTTGGTATCTGCGCTCTGCTGAAGCCAGTTACCTTCGGAAAAA
GAGTTGGTAGCTCTTGATCCGGCAAACAAACCACCGCTGGTAGCGGTGGTTTTTTTGTTTGCAAGCAGCA
GATTACGCGCAGAAAAAAAGGATCTCAAGAAGATCCTTTGATCTTTTCTACGGGGTCTGACGCTCAGTGG
AACGAAAACTCACGTTAAGGGATTTTGGTCATGAGATTATCAAAAAGGATCTTCACCTAGATCCTTTTAA
ATTAAAAATGAAGTTTTAAATCAATCTAAAGTATATATGAGTAAACTTGGTCTGACAGTTACCAATGCTT
AATCAGTGAGGCACCTATCTCAGCGATCTGTCTATTTCGTTCATCCATAGTTGCCTGACTCCCCGTCGTG
TAGATAACTACGATACGGGAGGGCTTACCATCTGGCCCCAGTGCTGCAATGATACCGCGAGACCCACGCT
CACCGGCTCCAGATTTATCAGCAATAAACCAGCCAGCCGGAAGGGCCGAGCGCAGAAGTGGTCCTGCAAC
TTTATCCGCCTCCATCCAGTCTATTAATTGTTGCCGGGAAGCTAGAGTAAGTAGTTCGCCAGTTAATAGT
TTGCGCAACGTTGTTGCCATTGCTACAGGCATCGTGGTGTCACGCTCGTCGTTTGGTATGGCTTCATTCA
GCTCCGGTTCCCAACGATCAAGGCGAGTTACATGATCCCCCATGTTGTGCAAAAAAGCGGTTAGCTCCTT
CGGTCCTCCGATCGTTGTCAGAAGTAAGTTGGCCGCAGTGTTATCACTCATGGTTATGGCAGCACTGCAT
AATTCTCTTACTGTCATGCCATCCGTAAGATGCTTTTCTGTGACTGGTGAGTACTCAACCAAGTCATTCT
GAGAATAGTGTATGCGGCGACCGAGTTGCTCTTGCCCGGCGTCAATACGGGATAATACCGCGCCACATAG
CAGAACTTTAAAAGTGCTCATCATTGGAAAACGTTCTTCGGGGCGAAAACTCTCAAGGATCTTACCGCTG
TTGAGATCCAGTTCGATGTAACCCACTCGTGCACCCAACTGATCTTCAGCATCTTTTACTTTCACCAGCG
TTTCTGGGTGAGCAAAAACAGGAAGGCAAAATGCCGCAAAAAAGGGAATAAGGGCGACACGGAAATGTTG
AATACTCATACTCTTCCTTTTTCAATATTATTGAAGCATTTATCAGGGTTATTGTCTCATGAGCGGATAC
ATATTTGAATGTATTTAGAAAAATAAACAAATAGGGGTTCCGCGCACATTTCCCCGAAAAGTGCCAC
