Features (pLannotate 1.2.2; 27 found; start..end, strand, type, name):
    250..312     +  CDS            3xFLAG: three tandem FLAG® epitope tags, followed by an enterokinase cleavage site
    340..1767    +  CDS            tdTomato: tdTomato is a basic (constitutively fluorescent) orange fluorescent protein published in 2004, derived from Discosoma sp.. It is reported to be a somewhat slowly-maturing tandem dimer with low acid sensitivity.
   1834..1881    +  polyA_signal   HSV TK poly(A) signal: herpes simplex virus thymidine kinase polyadenylation signal (Cole and Stacy, 1985)
   3485..3596    -  polyA_signal   bGH poly(A) signal: bovine growth hormone polyadenylation signal
   3635..3700    -  CDS            dmpM (fragment): DMPM_STRAD - Protein inferred from homology: Swiss-Prot protein existence level 3. From Streptomyces alboniger.
   3750..4349    -  CDS            PuroR: puromycin N-acetyltransferase; pac from Streptomyces alboniger; confers resistance to puromycin
   4433..4458    -  misc_feature   SA: splice acceptor site
   4502..5305    -  misc_feature   HA-L: left homology arm from the adeno-associated virus integration site (AAVS1) within intron 1 of the human PPP1R12C gene
   5320..5338    -  promoter       T7 promoter: promoter for bacteriophage T7 RNA polymerase
   5346..5501    +  CDS            lacZα (fragment): LacZα fragment of β-galactosidase; lacZ fragment
   5506..5934    +  rep_origin     f1 ori (sequence partly withheld): f1 bacteriophage origin of replication; arrow indicates direction of (+) strand synthesis
   5987..6091    +  promoter       AmpR promoter: bla
   6092..6952    +  CDS            AmpR: β-lactamase; bla; confers resistance to ampicillin, carbenicillin, and related antibiotics
   7123..7711    +  rep_origin     ori: high-copy-number ColE1/pMB1/pBR322/pUC origin of replication
   7894..7986    +  CDS            lacI (fragment): lac repressor; lacI; The lac repressor binds to the lac operator to inhibit transcription in E. coli. This inhibition can be relieved by adding lactose or isopropyl-β-D-thiogalactopyranoside (IPTG).
   7999..8020    +  protein_bind   CAP binding site: CAP binding activates transcription in the presence of cAMP. E. coli catabolite activator protein
   8035..8065    +  promoter       lac promoter: promoter for the E. coli lac operon
   8069..8091    +  protein_bind   lac operator (fragment): The lac repressor binds to the lac operator to inhibit transcription in E. coli. This inhibition can be relieved by adding lactose or isopropyl-β-D-thiogalactopyranoside (IPTG). lac repressor encoded by lacI
   8134..8152    +  promoter       T3 promoter: promoter for bacteriophage T3 RNA polymerase
   8182..9018    -  misc_feature   HA-R: right homology arm from the adeno-associated virus integration site (AAVS1) within intron 1 of the human PPP1R12C gene
   9028..9061    -  protein_bind   FRT (minimal): supports FLP-mediated excision but not integration (Turan and Bode, 2011) FLP recombinase from the Saccharomyces cerevisiae 2μ plasmid
  10422..10646   -  polyA_signal   bGH poly(A) signal: bovine growth hormone polyadenylation signal
  10660..11406   -  CDS            rtTA-Advanced: improved tetracycline-controlled transactivator In the Tet-On® system, rtTA-Advanced binds to the Tet-responsive element and stimulates transcription only in the presence of tetracycline or doxycycline.
  11461..12477   -  intron         chimeric intron: chimera between introns from chicken β-actin and rabbit β-globin
  12478..12755   -  promoter       chicken β-actin promoter: No description available
  12760..13063   -  enhancer       CMV enhancer: human cytomegalovirus immediate early enhancer
  13195..235     +  promoter       tight TRE promoter (fragment) (across the origin): Tet-responsive promoter PTight, consisting of seven tet operator sequences followed by the minimal CMV promoter
>Addgene plasmid #112669 | pZ P (cHS4)X4 TetON-3XFLAG-tdT CAGG-m2rtTA v2 | addgene full sequence | sequence record 229038 | Addgene NGS Result
TCCCTATCAGTGATAGAGAACGTATGTCGAGTTTACTCCCTATCAGTGATAGAGAACGTATGTCGAGTTT
ACTCCCTATCAGTGATAGAGAACGTATGTCGAGTTTATCCCTATCAGTGATAGAGAACGTATGTCGAGTT
TACTCCCTATCAGTGATAGAGAACGTATGTCGAGGTAGGCGTGTACGGTGGGAGGCCTATATAAGCAGAG
CTCGTTTAGTGAACCGTCAGATCGCTTAAGGCCACCATGGACTACAAAGACCATGACGGTGATTATAAAG
ATCATGATATTGATTACAAGGATGACGATGACGACCGGTGGAGATATCCATATGCCACCATGGTGAGCAA
GGGCGAGGAGGTCATCAAAGAGTTCATGCGCTTCAAGGTGCGCATGGAGGGCTCCATGAACGGCCACGAG
TTCGAGATCGAGGGCGAGGGCGAGGGCCGCCCCTACGAGGGCACCCAGACCGCCAAGCTGAAGGTGACCA
AGGGCGGCCCCCTGCCCTTCGCCTGGGACATCCTGTCCCCCCAGTTCATGTACGGCTCCAAGGCGTACGT
GAAGCACCCCGCCGACATCCCCGATTACAAGAAGCTGTCCTTCCCCGAGGGCTTCAAGTGGGAGCGCGTG
ATGAACTTCGAGGACGGCGGTCTGGTGACCGTGACCCAGGACTCCTCCCTGCAGGACGGCACGCTGATCT
ACAAGGTGAAGATGCGCGGCACCAACTTCCCCCCCGACGGCCCCGTAATGCAGAAGAAGACCATGGGCTG
GGAGGCCTCCACCGAGCGCCTGTACCCCCGCGACGGCGTGCTGAAGGGCGAGATCCACCAGGCCCTGAAG
CTGAAGGACGGCGGCCACTACCTGGTGGAGTTCAAGACCATCTACATGGCCAAGAAGCCCGTGCAACTGC
CCGGCTACTACTACGTGGACACCAAGCTGGACATCACCTCCCACAACGAGGACTACACCATCGTGGAACA
GTACGAGCGCTCCGAGGGCCGCCACCACCTGTTCCTGGGGCATGGCACCGGCAGCACCGGCAGCGGCAGC
TCCGGCACCGCCTCCTCCGAGGACAACAACATGGCCGTCATCAAAGAGTTCATGCGCTTCAAGGTGCGCA
TGGAGGGCTCCATGAACGGCCACGAGTTCGAGATCGAGGGCGAGGGCGAGGGCCGCCCCTACGAGGGCAC
CCAGACCGCCAAGCTGAAGGTGACCAAGGGCGGCCCCCTGCCCTTCGCCTGGGACATCCTGTCCCCCCAG
TTCATGTACGGCTCCAAGGCGTACGTGAAGCACCCCGCCGACATCCCCGATTACAAGAAGCTGTCCTTCC
CCGAGGGCTTCAAGTGGGAGCGCGTGATGAACTTCGAGGACGGCGGTCTGGTGACCGTGACCCAGGACTC
CTCCCTGCAGGACGGCACGCTGATCTACAAGGTGAAGATGCGCGGCACCAACTTCCCCCCCGACGGCCCC
GTAATGCAGAAGAAGACCATGGGCTGGGAGGCCTCCACCGAGCGCCTGTACCCCCGCGACGGCGTGCTGA
AGGGCGAGATCCACCAGGCCCTGAAGCTGAAGGACGGCGGCCACTACCTGGTGGAGTTCAAGACCATCTA
CATGGCCAAGAAGCCCGTGCAACTGCCCGGCTACTACTACGTGGACACCAAGCTGGACATCACCTCCCAC
AACGAGGACTACACCATCGTGGAACAGTACGAGCGCTCCGAGGGCCGCCACCACCTGTTCCTGTACGGCA
TGGACGAGCTGTACAAGTAAACGCGTGGGGGAGGCTAACTGAAACACGGAAGGAGACAATACCGGAAGGA
ACCCGCGCTATGACGGCAATAAAAAGACAGAATAAAACGCACGGTGTTGGGTCGTTTGTTCATAAACGCG
GGGTTCGGTCCCAGGGCTGGCACTCTGTCGATACCCCACCGAGACCCCATTGGGGCCAATACGCCCGCGT
TTCTTCCTTTTCCCCACCCCACCCCCCAAGTTCGGGTGAAGGCCCAGGGCTCGCAGCCAACGTCGGGGCG
GCAGGCCCTGCCATAGCTCGAGATCGAAGCGCATTTGATCGATCTCACTGACTCCGTCCTGGAGTTGGAT
GAGAGATAATGGCCTTACGTTGTGCCAGGGGAGGGTCGGGCTGGATTTAGCAAGATTTACCTTCTCCAAA
GAGCGGTGCTGCAGTGGCACAGCTGCCCACGGAGGTGGGGGGGTCACCGTCCCTGGAGGTGATGAAGAAC
TGTGGGGATGTGGCACTGAGGGACATGGCCAGTGGGCACGGTGGGTGGGTTGGGGTTGGTCTTGGGGATC
TTGGAGGGCTTTTCCAGCCTTCATGATTTGACGATTGTATGAACATCTACATGGCAATTCTCCAGCTGCC
TGTCCCAGTCCTACTGACCCAGCTGTATCTCTCCAGGCAAGCTCTTCCACCCCTTCTGCTTGCATCCAGA
CACCATCAAACATGCAGGCTCAGACACAAGCCTAAAGCTTTTTCCCCGTATCCCCCCAGGTGTCTGCAGG
CTCAAAGAGCAGCGAGAAGCGTTCAGAGGAAAGCGATCCCGTGCCACCTTCCCCGTGCCCGGGCTGTCCC
CGCACGCTGCCGGCTCGGGGATGCGGGGGGAGCGCCGGACCGGAGCGGAGCCCCGGGCGGCTCGCTGCTG
CCCCCTAGCGGGGGAGGGACGTAATTACATCCCTGGGGGCTTTGGGGGGGGGCTGTCCCCGTATGCATCT
CACTGACTCCGTCCTGGAGTTGGATGAGAGATAATGGCCTTACGTTGTGCCAGGGGAGGGTCGGGCTGGA
TTTAGCAAGATTTACCTTCTCCAAAGAGCGGTGCTGCAGTGGCACAGCTGCCCACGGAGGTGGGGGGGTC
ACCGTCCCTGGAGGTGATGAAGAACTGTGGGGATGTGGCACTGAGGGACATGGCCAGTGGGCACGGTGGG
TGGGTTGGGGTTGGTCTTGGGGATCTTGGAGGGCTTTTCCAGCCTTCATGATTTGACGATTGTATGAACA
TCTACATGGCAATTCTCCAGCTGCCTGTCCCAGTCCTACTGACCCAGCTGTATCTCTCCAGGCAAGCTCT
TCCACCCCTTCTGCTTGCATCCAGACACCATCAAACATGCAGGCTCAGACACAAGCCTAAAGCTTTTTCC
CCGTATCCCCCCAGGTGTCTGCAGGCTCAAAGAGCAGCGAGAAGCGTTCAGAGGAAAGCGATCCCGTGCC
ACCTTCCCCGTGCCCGGGCTGTCCCCGCACGCTGCCGGCTCGGGGATGCGGGGGGAGCGCCGGACCGGAG
CGGAGCCCCGGGCGGCTCGCTGCTGCCCCCTAGCGGGGGAGGGACGTAATTACATCCCTGGGGGCTTTGG
GGGGGGGCTGTCCCCGTATCGATACGCTTACTAGTGTCGAGTGCTATTGTCTTCCCAATCCTCCCCCTTG
CTGTCCTGCCCCACCCCACCCCCCAGAATAGAATGACACCTACTCAGACAATGCGATGCAATTTCCTCAT
TTTATTAGGAAAGGACAGTGGGAGTGGCACCTTCCAGGGTCAAGGAAGGCACGGGGGAGGGGCAAACAAC
AGATGGCTGGCAACTAGAAGGCACAGTCGAGGCTGATCAGCGGGTTTAAACGGGCCCTCTAGAGTCGGTG
GGCCTCGGGGGCGGGTGCGGGGTCGGCGGGGCCGCCCCGGGTGGCTTCGGTCGGAGCCATGGGGTCGTGC
GCTCCTTTCGGTCGGGCGCTGCGGGTCGTGGGGCGGGCGTCAGGCACCGGGCTTGCGGGTCATGCACCAG
GTGCGCGGTCCTTCGGGCACCTCGACGTCGGCGGTGACGGTGAAGCCGAGCCGCTCGTAGAAGGGGAGGT
TGCGGGGCGCGGAGGTCTCCAGGAAGGCGGGCACCCCGGCGCGCTCGGCCGCCTCCACTCCGGGGAGCAC
GACGGCGCTGCCCAGACCCTTGCCCTGGTGGTCGGGCGAGACGCCGACGGTGGCCAGGAACCACGCGGGC
TCCTTGGGCCGGTGCGGCGCCAGGAGGCCTTCCATCTGTTGCTGCGCGGCCAGCCGGGAACCGCTCAACT
CGGCCATGCGCGGGCCGATCTCGGCGAACACCGCCCCCGCTTCGACGCTCTCCGGCGTGGTCCAGACCGC
CACCGCGGCGCCGTCGTCCGCGACCCACACCTTGCCGATGTCGAGCCCGACGCGCGTGAGGAAGAGTTCT
TGCAGCTCGGTGACCCGCTCGATGTGGCGGTCCGGGTCGACGGTGTGGCGCGTGGCGGGGTAGTCGGCGA
ACGCGGCGGCGAGGGTGCGTACGGCCCGGGGGACGTCGTCGCGGGTGGCGAGGCGCACCGTGGGCTTGTA
CTCGGTCATTTCGAGCCTAGGGCCGGGATTCTCCTCCACGTCACCGCATGTTAGAAGACTTCCTCTGCCC
TCTCCGCTGCCAGATCTGAGGCCCTGTGGGAGGAAGAGAAGAGGTCAGGCCGAAGTTCCTATACTATTTG
AAGAATAGGAACTTCAAGCTTGCCCCACTGTGGGGTGGAGGGGACAGATAAAAGTACCCAGAACCAGAGC
CACATTAACCGGCCCTGGGAATATAAGGTGGTCCCAGCTCGGGGACACAGGATCCCTGGAGGCAGCAAAC
ATGCTGTCCTGAAGTGGACATAGGGGCCCGGGTTGGAGGAAGAAGACTAGCTGAGCTCTCGGACCCCTGG
AAGATGCCATGACAGGGGGCTGGAAGAGCTAGCACAGACTAGAGAGGTAAGGGGGGTAGGGGAGCTGCCC
AAATGAAAGGAGTGAGAGGTGACCCGAATCCACAGGAGAACGGGGTGTCCAGGCAAAGAAAGCAAGAGGA
TGGAGAGGTGGCTAAAGCCAGGGAGACGGGGTACTTTGGGGTTGTCCAGAAAAACGGTGATGATGCAGGC
CTACAAGAAGGGGAGGCGGGACGCAAGGGAGACATCCGTCGGAGAAGGCCATCCTAAGAAACGAGAGATG
GCACAGGCCCCAGAAGGAGAAGGAAAAGGGAACCCAGCGAGTGAAGACGGCATGGGGTTGGGTGAGGGAG
GAGAGATGCCCGGAGAGGACCCAGACACGGGGAGGATCCGCTCAGAGGACATCACGTGGTGCAGCGCCGA
GAAGGAAGTGCTCCGGAAAGAGCATCCTTGGGCAGCAACACAGCAGAGAGCAAGGGGAAGAGGGAGTGGA
GGAAGACGGAACCTGAAGGAGGCGGCAGGGAAGGATCTGGGCCAGCCGTAGAGGTGACCCAGGCCACAAG
CTGCAGACAGAAAGCGGCACAGGCCCAGGGGAGAGAATGCTGGTCAGAGAAAGCAGGTACCCAATTCGCC
CTATAGTGAGTCGTATTACGCGCGCTCACTGGCCGTCGTTTTACAACGTCGTGACTGGGAAAACCCTGGC
GTTACCCAACTTAATCGCCTTGCAGCACATCCCCCTTTCGCCAGCTGGCGTAATAGCGAAGAGGCCCGCA
CCGATCGCCCTTCCCAACAGTTGCGCAGCCTGAATGGCGAATGGG
[124 nt withheld, positions 5506-5629]
C
[91 nt withheld, positions 5631-5721]
A
[49 nt withheld, positions 5723-5771]
CCTTTGACGTTGGAGTCCACGTTCTTT
[37 nt withheld, positions 5799-5835]
ACCCTATCTCGGTCTATTCTTTTGATTTATAAGGGATTTTGCCGATTTCGGCCTATTGGTTAAAAAATGA
GCTGATTTAACAAAAATTTAACGCGAATTTTAACAAAATATTAACGCTTACAATTTAGGTGGCACTTTTC
GGGGAAATGTGCGCGGAACCCCTATTTGTTTATTTTTCTAAATACATTCAAATATGTATCCGCTCATGAG
ACAATAACCCTGATAAATGCTTCAATAATATTGAAAAAGGAAGAGTATGAGTATTCAACATTTCCGTGTC
GCCCTTATTCCCTTTTTTGCGGCATTTTGCCTTCCTGTTTTTGCTCACCCAGAAACGCTGGTGAAAGTAA
AAGATGCTGAAGATCAGTTGGGTGCACGAGTGGGTTACATCGAACTGGATCTCAACAGCGGTAAGATCCT
TGAGAGTTTTCGCCCCGAAGAACGTTTTCCAATGATGAGCACTTTTAAAGTTCTGCTATGTGGCGCGGTA
TTATCCCGTATTGACGCCGGGCAAGAGCAACTCGGTCGCCGCATACACTATTCTCAGAATGACTTGGTTG
AGTACTCACCAGTCACAGAAAAGCATCTTACGGATGGCATGACAGTAAGAGAATTATGCAGTGCTGCCAT
AACCATGAGTGATAACACTGCGGCCAACTTACTTCTGACAACGATCGGAGGACCGAAGGAGCTAACCGCT
TTTTTGCACAACATGGGGGATCATGTAACTCGCCTTGATCGTTGGGAACCGGAGCTGAATGAAGCCATAC
CAAACGACGAGCGTGACACCACGATGCCTGTAGCAATGGCAACAACGTTGCGCAAACTATTAACTGGCGA
ACTACTTACTCTAGCTTCCCGGCAACAATTAATAGACTGGATGGAGGCGGATAAAGTTGCAGGACCACTT
CTGCGCTCGGCCCTTCCGGCTGGCTGGTTTATTGCTGATAAATCTGGAGCCGGTGAGCGTGGGTCTCGCG
GTATCATTGCAGCACTGGGGCCAGATGGTAAGCCCTCCCGTATCGTAGTTATCTACACGACGGGGAGTCA
GGCAACTATGGATGAACGAAATAGACAGATCGCTGAGATAGGTGCCTCACTGATTAAGCATTGGTAACTG
TCAGACCAAGTTTACTCATATATACTTTAGATTGATTTAAAACTTCATTTTTAATTTAAAAGGATCTAGG
TGAAGATCCTTTTTGATAATCTCATGACCAAAATCCCTTAACGTGAGTTTTCGTTCCACTGAGCGTCAGA
CCCCGTAGAAAAGATCAAAGGATCTTCTTGAGATCCTTTTTTTCTGCGCGTAATCTGCTGCTTGCAAACA
AAAAAACCACCGCTACCAGCGGTGGTTTGTTTGCCGGATCAAGAGCTACCAACTCTTTTTCCGAAGGTAA
CTGGCTTCAGCAGAGCGCAGATACCAAATACTGTTCTTCTAGTGTAGCCGTAGTTAGGCCACCACTTCAA
GAACTCTGTAGCACCGCCTACATACCTCGCTCTGCTAATCCTGTTACCAGTGGCTGCTGCCAGTGGCGAT
AAGTCGTGTCTTACCGGGTTGGACTCAAGACGATAGTTACCGGATAAGGCGCAGCGGTCGGGCTGAACGG
GGGGTTCGTGCACACAGCCCAGCTTGGAGCGAACGACCTACACCGAACTGAGATACCTACAGCGTGAGCT
ATGAGAAAGCGCCACGCTTCCCGAAGGGAGAAAGGCGGACAGGTATCCGGTAAGCGGCAGGGTCGGAACA
GGAGAGCGCACGAGGGAGCTTCCAGGGGGAAACGCCTGGTATCTTTATAGTCCTGTCGGGTTTCGCCACC
TCTGACTTGAGCGTCGATTTTTGTGATGCTCGTCAGGGGGGCGGAGCCTATGGAAAAACGCCAGCAACGC
GGCCTTTTTACGGTTCCTGGCCTTTTGCTGGCCTTTTGCTCACATGTTCTTTCCTGCGTTATCCCCTGAT
TCTGTGGATAACCGTATTACCGCCTTTGAGTGAGCTGATACCGCTCGCCGCAGCCGAACGACCGAGCGCA
GCGAGTCAGTGAGCGAGGAAGCGGAAGAGCGCCCAATACGCAAACCGCCTCTCCCCGCGCGTTGGCCGAT
TCATTAATGCAGCTGGCACGACAGGTTTCCCGACTGGAAAGCGGGCAGTGAGCGCAACGCAATTAATGTG
AGTTAGCTCACTCATTAGGCACCCCAGGCTTTACACTTTATGCTTCCGGCTCGTATGTTGTGTGGAATTG
TGAGCGGATAACAATTTCACACAGGAAACAGCTATGACCATGATTACGCCAAGCGCGCAATTAACCCTCA
CTAAAGGGAACAAAAGCTGGAGCTCCACCGCGGTGGAGAGCAGAGCCAGGAACCCCTGTAGGGAAGGGGC
AGGAGAGCCAGGGGCATGAGATGGTGGACGAGGAAGGGGGACAGGGAAGCCTGAGCGCCTCTCCTGGGCT
TGCCAAGGACTCAAACCCAGAAGCCCAGAGCAGGGCCTTAGGGAAGCGGGACCCTGCTCTGGGCGGAGGA
ATATGTCCCAGATAGCACTGGGGACTCTTTAAGGAAAGAAGGATGGAGAAAGAGAAAGGGAGTAGAGGCG
GCCACGACCTGGTGAACACCTAGGACGCACCATTCTCACAAAGGGAGTTTTCCACACGGACACCCCCCTC
CTCACCACAGCCCTGCCAGGACGGGGCTGGCTACTGGCCTTATCTCACAGGTAAAACTGACGCACGGAGG
AACAATATAAATTGGGGACTAGAAAGGTGAAGAGCCAAAGTTAGAACTCAGGACCAACTTATTCTGATTT
TGTTTTTCCAAACTGCTTCTCCTCTTGGGAAGTGTAAGGAAGCTGCAGCACCAGGATCAGTGAAACGCAC
CAGACAGCCGCGTCAGAGCAGCTCAGGTTCTGGGAGAGGGTAGCGCAGGGTGGCCACTGAGAACCGGGCA
GGTCACGCATCCCCCCCTTCCCTCCCACCCCCTGCCAAGCTCTCCCTCCCAGGATCCTCTCTGGCTCCAT
CGTAAGCAAACCTTAGAGGTTCTGGCAAGGAGAGAGATGGCTCCAGGAAATGGGGGTGTGTCACCAGATA
AGGAATCTGCCTAACAGGAGGTGGGGGTTAGACCCAATATCAGGAGACTAGGAAGGAGGAGGCCTAAGGA
TGGGGCTTTTCTGTCACCAATCCTGTCCCTAGTAGCGGCCGCGAAGTTCCTATACTTTCTAGAGAATAGG
AACTTCTTCGATCTCGACAAGCGTATCGATACGGGGACAGCCCCCCCCCAAAGCCCCCAGGGATGTAATT
ACGTCCCTCCCCCGCTAGGGGGCAGCAGCGAGCCGCCCGGGGCTCCGCTCCGGTCCGGCGCTCCCCCCGC
ATCCCCGAGCCGGCAGCGTGCGGGGACAGCCCGGGCACGGGGAAGGTGGCACGGGATCGCTTTCCTCTGA
ACGCTTCTCGCTGCTCTTTGAGCCTGCAGACACCTGGGGGGATACGGGGAAAAAGCTTTAGGCTTGTGTC
TGAGCCTGCATGTTTGATGGTGTCTGGATGCAAGCAGAAGGGGTGGAAGAGCTTGCCTGGAGAGATACAG
CTGGGTCAGTAGGACTGGGACAGGCAGCTGGAGAATTGCCATGTAGATGTTCATACAATCGTCAAATCAT
GAAGGCTGGAAAAGCCCTCCAAGATCCCCAAGACCAACCCCAACCCACCCACCGTGCCCACTGGCCATGT
CCCTCAGTGCCACATCCCCACAGTTCTTCATCACCTCCAGGGACGGTGACCCCCCCACCTCCGTGGGCAG
CTGTGCCACTGCAGCACCGCTCTTTGGAGAAGGTAAATCTTGCTAAATCCAGCCCGACCCTCCCCTGGCA
CAACGTAAGGCCATTATCTCTCATCCAACTCCAGGACGGAGTCAGTGAGATGCATACGGGGACAGCCCCC
CCCCAAAGCCCCCAGGGATGTAATTACGTCCCTCCCCCGCTAGGGGGCAGCAGCGAGCCGCCCGGGGCTC
CGCTCCGGTCCGGCGCTCCCCCCGCATCCCCGAGCCGGCAGCGTGCGGGGACAGCCCGGGCACGGGGAAG
GTGGCACGGGATCGCTTTCCTCTGAACGCTTCTCGCTGCTCTTTGAGCCTGCAGACACCTGGGGGGATAC
GGGGAAAAAGCTTTAGGCTTGTGTCTGAGCCTGCATGTTTGATGGTGTCTGGATGCAAGCAGAAGGGGTG
GAAGAGCTTGCCTGGAGAGATACAGCTGGGTCAGTAGGACTGGGACAGGCAGCTGGAGAATTGCCATGTA
GATGTTCATACAATCGTCAAATCATGAAGGCTGGAAAAGCCCTCCAAGATCCCCAAGACCAACCCCAACC
CACCCACCGTGCCCACTGGCCATGTCCCTCAGTGCCACATCCCCACAGTTCTTCATCACCTCCAGGGACG
GTGACCCCCCCACCTCCGTGGGCAGCTGTGCCACTGCAGCACCGCTCTTTGGAGAAGGTAAATCTTGCTA
AATCCAGCCCGACCCTCCCCTGGCACAACGTAAGGCCATTATCTCTCATCCAACTCCAGGACGGAGTCAG
TGAGATCGATCAAATGCGCCTCGACACTAGTTCGAACCATAGAGCCCACCGCATCCCCAGCATGCCTGCT
ATTGTCTTCCCAATCCTCCCCCTTGCTGTCCTGCCCCACCCCACCCCCCAGAATAGAATGACACCTACTC
AGACAATGCGATGCAATTTCCTCATTTTATTAGGAAAGGACAGTGGGAGTGGCACCTTCCAGGGTCAAGG
AAGGCACGGGGGAGGGGCAAACAACAGATGGCTGGCAACTAGAAGGCACAGTCGAGGCACTAGTTTACCC
GGGGAGCATGTCAAGGTCAAAATCGTCAAGAGCGTCAGCAGGCAGCATATCAAGGTCAAAGTCGTCAAGG
GCATCGGCTGGGAGCATGTCTAAGTCAAAATCGTCAAGGGCGTCGGCCGGCCCGCCGCTTTCGCACTTTA
GCTGTTTCTCCAGGCCACATATGATTAGTTCCAGGCCGAAAAGGAAGGCAGGTTCGGCTCCCTGCCGGTC
GAACAGCTCAATTGCTTGTCTCAGAAGTGGGGGCATAGAATCGGTGGTAGGTGTCTCTCTTTCCTCTTTT
GCTACTTGATGCTCCTGTTCCTCCAATACGCAGCCCAGTGTAAAGTGGCCCACGGCGGACAGAGCGTACA
GTGCGTTCTCCAGGGAGAAGCCTTGCTGACACAGGAACGCGAGCTGATTTTCCAGGGTTTCGTACTGTTT
CTCTGTTGGGCGGGTGCCGAGATGCACTTTAGCCCCGTCGCGATGTGAGAGGAGAGCACAGCGGAATGAC
TTGGCGTTGTTCCGCAGAAAGTCTTGCCATGACTCGCCTTCCAGGGGGCAGAAGTGGGTATGATGCCTGT
CCAGCATCTCGATTGGCAGGGCATCGAGCAGGGCCCGCTTGTTCTTCACGTGCCAGTACAGGGTAGGCTG
CTCAACTCCCAGCTTTTGAGCGAGTTTCCTTGTCGTCAGGCCTTCGATACCGACTCCATTGAGTAATTCC
AGAGCGCCGTTTATGACTTTGCTCTTGTCCAGTCTAGACATGAATTCTTTGCCAAAATGATGAGACAGCA
CAATAACCAGCACGTTGCCCAGGAGCTGTAGGAAAAAGAAGAAGGCATGAACATGGTTAGCAGAGGCTCT
AGAGCCGCCGGTCACACGCCAGAAGCCGAACCCCGCCCTGCCCCGTCCCCCCCGAAGGCAGCCGTCCCCC
CGCGGACAGCCCCGAGGCTGGAGAGGGAGAAGGGGACGGCGGCGCGGCGACGCACGAAGGCCCTCCCCGC
CCATTTCCTTCCTGCCGGCGCCGCACCGCTTCGCCCCGCGCCCGCTAGAGGGGGTGCGGCGGCGCCTCCC
AGATTTCGGCTCCGCACAGATTTGGGACAAAGGAAGTCCCTGCGCCCTCTCGCACGATTACCATAAAAGG
CAATGGCTGCGGCTCGCCGCGCCTCGACAGCCGCCGGCGCTCCGGGGGCCGCCGCGCCCCTCCCCCGAGC
CCTCCCCGGCCCGAGGCGGCCCCGCCCCGCCCGGCACCCCCACCTGCCGCCACCCCCCGCCCGGCACGGC
GAGCCCCGCGCCACGCCCCGTACGGAGCCCCGCACCCGAAGCCGGGCCGTGCTCAGCAACTCGGGGAGGG
GGGTGCAGGGGGGGTTGCAGCCCGACCGACGCGCCCACACCCCCTGCTCACCCCCCCACGCACACACCCC
GCACGCAGCCTTTGTTCCCCTCGCAGCCCCCCCCGCACCGCGGGGCACCGCCCCCGGCCGCGCTCCCCTC
GCGCACACTGCGGAGCGCACAAAGCCCCGCGCCGCGCCCGCAGCGCTCACAGCCGCCGGGCAGCGCGGAG
CCGCACGCGGCGCTCCCCACGCACACACACACGCACGCACCCCCCGAGCCGCTCCCCCCGCACAAAGGGC
CCTCCCGGAGCCCCTCAAGGCTTTCACGCAGCCACAGAAAAGAAACAAGCCGTCATTAAACCAAGCGCTA
ATTACAGCCCGGAGGAGAAGGGCCGTCCCGCCCGCTCACCTGTGGGAGTAACGCGGTCAGTCAGAGCCGG
GGCGGGCGGCGCGAGGCGGCGGCGGAGCGGGGCACGGGGCGAAGGCAGCGCGCAGCGACTCCCGCCCGCC
GCGCGCTTCGCTTTTTATAGGGCCGCCGCCGCCGCCGCCTCGCCATAAAAGGAAACTTTCGGAGCGCGCC
GCTCTGATTGGCTGCCGCCGCACCTCTCCGCCTCGCCCCGCCCCGCCCCTCGCCCCGCCCCGCCCCGCCT
GGCGCGCGCCCCCCCCCCCCCCCCGCCCCCATCGCTGCACAAAATAATTAAAAAATAAATAAATACAAAA
TTGGGGGTGGGGAGGGGGGGGAGATGGGGAGAGTGAAGCAGAACGTGGGGCTCACCTCGACCATCATGGT
AATAGCGATGACTAATACGTAGATGTACTGCCAAGTAGGAAAGTCCCATAAGGTCATGTACTGGGCATAA
TGCCAGGCGGGCCATTTACCGTCATTGACGTCAATAGGGGGCGTACTTGGCATATGATACACTTGATGTA
CTGCCAAGTGGGCAGTTTACCGTAAATACTCCACCCATTGACGTCAATGGAAAGTCCCTATTGGCGTTAC
TATGGGAACATACGTCATTATTGACGTCAATGGGCGGGGGTCGTTGGGCGGTCAGCCAGGCGGGCCATTT
ACCGTAAGTTATGTAACGCGGAACTCCATATATGGGCTATGAACTAATGACCCCGTAATTGATTACTATT
AATAACTAGCTAGTCAATAATCAATGTCGACGATGATGCTGTACACTCGAAACTTTTTTCGAAGGTCCGA
GGTTCTAGACGAGTTTACTCCCTATCAGTGATAGAGAACGATGTCGAGTTTAC
